>Addgene plasmid #59272 | pLV-Enh eGFP Reporter-muKC2-IGR3 | depositor partial sequence | sequence record 93558 | pLV-Enh eGFP Reporter-muKC2-IGR3 sequence 1052 bps
NNNNNNNNNTGANTTTATTTTGACTGATAGTGACCTGTTCGTTGCAACAAATTGATGAGCAATGCTTTTT
TATAATGCCAACTTTGTACAAAAAAGCAGGCTTTGTTCCCCCATCTCTCGTGGCCCAGAGGACGTGGTCA
TCAGTACTGGTGTCCAGTGCTCTTCCTCTGATTCGGTCCACTGGCACAAAGTAGAACGGTCCTCTGAGAG
GGAGTGAGGATGACTATAGGAATGATATAAAAAGATGCAAGAGACAGACGGGGAGGACTGCAGGTCGTTA
CCACATCAGCCCTTAGTGTATTTTCTATAGCCTTCTTATATTACAGTACTGTGGGAATCAATGCTACAAG
CTGACAGAAACAATTTTGCTGAAATAGACACATTTGTTCTCACCCAAAAACCTCTGTTCCATCCACCAAG
GCCTATAAAATCTTCAGCCTCTCACCTTGAGCCTCAAGTGTACCCCTCCAGAGTCAGCTCTGACCACCTG
CTGTCTACTTCTGCTGTTTAGCCTCAGCTCCTAGTTCCCCAGACTGCTCTAGGGCTCAGGGGAAGGAGAG
AAGAGCTCCCAGTGTGGGTGGAGTGCATAGGACACAGAGCAACAGAGACCGGAGGAGAGGAACAGAAGGA
GGAGGCACCAGAAACCAGGGCTGAAGAGCAGGTAGGGGGCAAACGTCTCCAGTGGGAGTGGGCAGGAAAA
GGCCCTAGGGACGGCACCAGAGGAATATGGCTTGTTTATTAATCACTCTCCAATAAGCAGTCAAGTTCTG
CAGCTTTGTGTGTGTGCATGTGCATGTGTGCACCACTGGGGCTGCAGGGAAGCAGTTTGCTTTTCCTGTG
AGACAGGATTCCATGCCTGGAGACCTCAGCTATCCAGACATCAGGATGGGAAGTCTGGCTGTGGAGAACC
AGAAAAGTTGGCNTACTGCTGGGGTGGCACCACATTTGGAGGAGGCCGTGTGACTCCTCTCCTTTGCACA
CTGGNNTAAATGNTGGTGGGAAGGCTTTCTCCTGCTAACCAGATGCTTGCCTCCTTCACTGCTTTCCNTN
CN
