>Addgene plasmid #59272 | pLV-Enh eGFP Reporter-muKC2-IGR3 | addgene partial sequence | sequence record 95715 | pRRL5primeMCS-F 5'-tgaacggatctcgacggtat-3'
GGGGGGTACAGTGCAGGGGAAAGAATAGTAGACATAATAGCAACAGACATACAAACTAAAGAATTACAAA
AACAAATTACAAAAATTCAAAATTTTATCGATCACGAGACTAGCCTCGAGAAGCTTGATATCGAATTCCA
TCACAAGTTTGTACAAAAAAGCAGGCTTTGTTCCCCCATCTCTCGTGGCCCAGAGGACGTGGTCATCAGT
ACTGGTGTCCAGTGCTCTTCCTCTGATTCGGTCCACTGGCACAAAGTAGAACGGTCCTCTGAGAGGGAGT
GAGGATGACTATAGGAATGATATAAAAAGATGCAAGAGACAGACGGGGAGGACTGCAGGTCGTTACCACA
TCAGCCCTTAGTGTATTTTCTATAGCCTTCTTATATTACAGTACTGTGGGAATCAATGCTACAAGCTGAC
AGAAACAATTTTGCTGAAATAGACACATTTGTTCTCACCCAAAAACCTCTGTTCCATCCACCAAGGCCTA
TAAAATCTTCAGCCTCTCACCTTGAGCCTCAAGTGTACCCCTCCAGAGTCAGCTCTGACCACCTGCTGTC
TACTTCTGCTGTTTAGCCTCAGCTCCTAGTTCCCCAGACTGCTCTAGGGCTCAGGGGAAGGAGAGAAGAG
CTCCCAGTGTGGGTGGAGTGCATAGGACACAGAGCAACAGAGACCGGAGGAGAGGAACAGAAGGAGGAGG
CACCAGAAACCAGGGCTGAAGAGCAGGTA
