>Addgene plasmid #59272 | pLV-Enh eGFP Reporter-muKC2-IGR3 | addgene partial sequence | sequence record 95717 | EGFP-N 5'-CGTCGCCGTCCAGCTCGACCAG-3'
TTGCTCACCATGGTGGCGACCGGTGCGCTCCGCGGCGTGGATGCTCCGGGGAAAGTTGCGCTCCGCGGCA
GGGATGCTCCTGGGAAGGTTGCGCTCCGCGGCAGGGATGCTCTGGGGAAGGCTGGTCCTGGCCGAGGATC
GGGAACGCGCCGCTCGCTCTGCTTCTCTTGTCTTCGCTTGTCTCTGGATGGAACCAGATTTGGTTCTGAG
TAGCTGTCAGCGTCTGGTGACCTGCTCGCCGCCCTGCGCCTTTAAGGAGTCTTCACCGGCCCCGCCCACT
CTCCGCTGGGCCAATCAGCGAGCCGGAGGAGGCCTTGGGGCCAGGAATCTTCCAGCAGTTTCGCGTCTGG
TGGAGCTTCCCCGCCTCCCTTGAGTAATCGGAGTTGTGGGTTCCGCCCTTGTCCAGAACTCTCCAGAGGT
TTCTGGGGTTCACTGGAGAGTACGGATTCCTGAGGGGGAGGGTGTGGGGAAGTGCTGGTGCTACTAGTGA
CACTGTTGCTATGGCGACGCATTACTAAGGCCTGTGTGGAATGGACAAGAAAGATCACCTCTAGCTCGGT
GTTGTGTACAGTTTGTTGTGATTTGTGGGGTTTCGCCAACTCGCACA
