[The description below was written by a language model from this plasmid's Addgene catalogue record.]
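Description:
pLV-Enh eGFP Reporter-muKC2-IGR3 is a lentiviral enhancer-reporter plasmid of about 9.2 kb, designed to test whether a candidate regulatory DNA fragment can drive transcription in a given cell type. It derives from the Brachyury-eGFP lentiviral vector, in which the original Brachyury promoter was removed and replaced with the mouse Hsp68 minimal promoter. It is maintained in bacteria as a high-copy plasmid under ampicillin selection. The recorded growth strain is a recombination-deficient one of the kind commonly chosen to keep lentiviral repeat sequences stable. No feature table accompanies the record, so the specific lentiviral elements, the origin of replication and any mammalian selection marker are not stated.

The payload is a 1,199 bp mouse genomic fragment from an intergenic region of the keratin type II cluster on chromosome 15, lying roughly 4 kb downstream of Gm6042, which was identified as an enhancer. It was introduced by Gateway recombination, so the finished plasmid carries attB sites flanking the insert; the depositor notes that the attR sites implied by the associated map are not what is actually present. The logic of the design is that a minimal heat-shock promoter on its own generally gives little basal expression, so eGFP fluorescence depends on activating input from the linked enhancer fragment. Delivery as lentivirus allows the reporter to be integrated into a range of cell types, making it possible to compare the activity and cell-type specificity of this keratin cluster enhancer by GFP readout.
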