Addgene plasmid #59272: pLV-Enh eGFP Reporter-muKC2-IGR3
Purpose: Lentiviral GFP reporter for testing enhancer activity in different cell types. Insert is an enhancer identified in the intergenic region of the keratin type II cluster.
Depositing lab: Benjamin Yu. Depositing organization: University of California, San Diego (UCSD).
Backbone
  Vector backbone: Brachyury-eGFP
  Backbone size w/o insert (bp): 7967
  Total vector size (bp): 9166
  Modifications to backbone: Original vector is Brachyury-eGFP (Kita-Matsuo et al. 2009) with the Brachyury promoter cloned out and replaced with the minimal Hsp68 promoter from the Hsp68-lacZ-Gateway plasmid (Pennacchio et al. 2006)
  Vector type: Lentiviral
Growth in bacteria
  Bacterial resistance: Ampicillin, 100 μg/mL
  Growth temperature: 37°C
  Growth strain: Stbl3
  Copy number: High Copy
Gene/Insert
  Gene/Insert name: Intergenic 4kb downstream Gm6042 (alt name: mm9 chr15:101340000-101341199)
  Species: M. musculus (mouse)
  Insert size (bp): 1199
  Promoter: Mu Hsp68 minimal promoter
  Cloning method: Gateway Cloning
  Sequencing primers: 5′ GTTCCCCCATCTCTCGTG; 3′ CTGAGAATAAACAAAGCAAGTCTCTTC
Terms and licenses: Academic/Nonprofit Terms; Industry Terms: Not Available to Industry
Depositor comments: Please note that the final plasmid sequence is post-Gateway recombination. The plasmid contains attB sites (not attR sites as the map implies).
How to cite: pLV-Enh eGFP Reporter-muKC2-IGR3 was a gift from Benjamin Yu (Addgene plasmid # 59272 ; http://n2t.net/addgene:59272 ; RRID:Addgene_59272)
